>Addgene plasmid #26163 | RAB25 | depositor partial sequence | sequence record 12290 | Author sequence
GAGGATTATAACTTTGTGTTCAAAGTTGTCCTGATTGGGGAGAGCGGCGTAGGTAAGACGAATTTACTGT
CTCGTTTCACCCGCAACGAATTTTCCCATGACAGTCGTACTACGATCGGAGTGGAATTTTCGACACGCAC
TGTTATGTTGGGGACAGCGGCCGTCAAAGCACAGATATGGGATACCGCTGGACTTGAACGGTACAGAGCG
ATTACGTCAGCCTATTACCGAGGCGCAGTAGGTGCTCTCCTGGTGTTTGACTTAACCAAACACCAAACTT
ATGCGGTTGTCGAGCGTTGGTTGAAGGAACTTTACGATCATGCCGAGGCAACAATCGTGGTAATGCTGGT
TGGCAATAAAAGCGACCTCTCTCAGGCTCGCGAAGTGCCGACGGAAGAGGCGCGGATGTTTGCCGAAAAC
AATGGTCTGTTATTCCTGGAGACCAGTGCATTGGATTCAACTAACGTCGAACTTGCTTTTGAAACAGTTC
TGAAAGAGATTTTCGCGAAGGTATCCAAACAA
