>Addgene plasmid #26163 | RAB25 | addgene partial sequence | sequence record 32231 | 26163 with T7
ATTTTGTTTAACTTTAAGAAGGAGATATACCATGGGCAGCAGCCATCATCATCATCATCACAGCAGCGGC
CTGGTTCCGCGTGGTAGTGAGGATTATAACTTTGTGTTCAAAGTTGTCCTGATTGGGGAGAGCGGCGTAG
GTAAGACGAATTTACTGTCTCGTTTCACCCGCAACGAATTTTCCCATGACAGTCGTACTACGATCGGAGT
GGAATTTTCGACACGCACTGTTATGTTGGGGACAGCGGCCGTCAAAGCACAGATATGGGATACCGCTGGA
CTTGAACGGTACAGAGCGATTACGTCAGCCTATTACCGAGGCGCAGTAGGTGCTCTCCTGGTGTTTGACT
TAACCAAACACCAAACTTATGCGGTTGTCGAGCGTTGGTTGAAGGAACTTTACGATCATGCCGAGGCAAC
AATCGTGGTAATGCTGGTTGGCAATAAAAGCGACCTCTCTCAGGCTCGCGAAGTGCCGACGGAAGAGGCG
CGGATGTTTGCCGAAAACAATGGTCTGTTATTCCTGGAGACCAGTGCATTGGATTCAACTAACGTCGAAC
TTGCTTTTGAAACAGTTCTGAAAGAGATTTTCGCGAAGGTATCCAAACAATGATGACGAAGCTTGCGGCC
GCACTCGAGCACCACCACCACCACCACTGAGATCCGGCTGCTAACAAAGCCCGAAAGGAAGCTGAGTTGG
CTGCTGCCACCGCTGAGCAATAACTAGCATAACCCCTTGGGGCCTCTAAACGGGTCTTGAGGGGTTTTTT
GCTGAAAGGAGGAACTATATCCGGATTGGCGAATGGG
[124 nt withheld, positions 808-931]
C
