[The description below was written by a language model from this plasmid's Addgene catalogue record.]
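Description:
RAB25 is a bacterial expression plasmid built on pET28a-LIC, a ligation-independent-cloning derivative of the pET28a vector produced by a structural genomics group. It carries a 522 bp fragment of human RAB25 (also known as CATX-8 or RAB11C), a small GTPase of the Rab family. The plasmid is maintained in standard E. coli cloning strains as a low-copy replicon under kanamycin selection. The backbone is listed at about 7.3 kb without the insert. No feature table accompanies the record, so the exact positions of the origin, resistance gene and regulatory elements cannot be confirmed here.

The insert is fused to an N-terminal His tag, which allows purification of the recombinant protein by immobilised metal affinity chromatography. The promoter is not named explicitly. However, the pET28a lineage and the listed T7 and T7-terminator sequencing primers indicate that the coding region lies between a T7 promoter and T7 terminator. Expression from such a cassette requires a host that supplies T7 RNA polymerase. The stated purpose is protein production for structure determination, and the record warns that the insert may not be the full open reading frame. It is probably a truncated construct with boundaries chosen for soluble expression and crystallisation rather than to represent the complete native protein. The record links the construct to a deposited Protein Data Bank structure of RAB25. It is therefore most useful for making purified RAB25 for crystallography, biophysical characterisation or in vitro biochemical assays. Anyone who needs the intact protein should check the insert boundaries first.
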