Addgene plasmid #26163: RAB25
Purpose: Bacterial expression for structure determination; may not be full ORF
Depositing lab: Cheryl Arrowsmith. Depositing organization: University of Toronto.
Backbone
  Vector backbone: pET28a-LIC
  Backbone manufacturer: SGC
  Backbone size w/o insert (bp): 7328
  Vector type: Bacterial Expression
Growth in bacteria
  Bacterial resistance: Kanamycin, 50 μg/mL
  Growth temperature: 37°C
  Growth strain: DH5alpha
  Copy number: Low Copy
Gene/Insert
  Gene/Insert name: RAB25:HPC038-B06:C25773 (alt names: PDB: 2OIL; RAB25)
  Species: H. sapiens (human)
  Insert size (bp): 522
  Entrez Gene: RAB25 (a.k.a. CATX-8, RAB11C)
  Tag / fusion protein: His (N terminal on insert)
  Cloning method: Restriction Enzyme
  Sequencing primers: 5′ T7; 3′ T7-term
Terms and licenses: Academic/Nonprofit Terms; Industry Terms: Not Available to Industry
Depositor comments: PDB: 2OIL http://www.thesgc.org/structures/2OIL/
How to cite: RAB25 was a gift from Cheryl Arrowsmith (Addgene plasmid # 26163 ; http://n2t.net/addgene:26163 ; RRID:Addgene_26163)
